Addgene plasmid #34536: KHBD00430
Depositing lab: Bart Deplancke. Depositing organization: Swiss Federal Institute of Technology (EPFL). Publication: Automated protein-DNA interaction screening of Drosophila regulatory elements. Korneel Hens, Jean-Daniel Feuz, Alina Isakova, Antonina Lagovitina, Andreas Massouras, Julien Bryois, Patrick Callaerts, Susan E. Celniker, Bart Deplancke. Nat Methods. 2011 Oct 30;8(12):1065-70. 10.1038/nmeth.1763 PubMed 22037703.
Backbone
  Vector backbone: pDONR221
  Backbone manufacturer: Invitrogen
  Backbone size w/o insert (bp): 2536
  Vector type: Gateway Donor Vector
Growth in bacteria
  Bacterial resistance: Kanamycin, 50 μg/mL
  Growth temperature: 37°C
  Growth strain: DH5alpha
  Copy number: High Copy
Gene/Insert
  Gene/Insert name: CG4956 (alt names: FBgn0039370; CG4956)
  Species: D. melanogaster (fly)
  Insert size (bp): 906
  Entrez Gene: CG4956 (a.k.a. Dmel_CG4956, Dmel\CG4956)
  Cloning method: Gateway Cloning
  Sequencing primers: 5′ M13F; 3′ M13R
Terms and licenses: Academic/Nonprofit Terms; Industry Terms: Not Available to Industry
Depositor comments: Please note that the ORFs in this collection were cloned open-ended (without a stop codon).
How to cite: KHBD00430 was a gift from Bart Deplancke (Addgene plasmid # 34536 ; http://n2t.net/addgene:34536 ; RRID:Addgene_34536)
