[The description below was written by a language model from this plasmid's Addgene catalogue record.]
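Description:
KHBD00430 is a Gateway entry-type clone built in the pDONR221 donor vector backbone, carrying the open reading frame of the Drosophila melanogaster gene CG4956 (FBgn0039370). The insert is recorded as 906 bp in a backbone of about 2.5 kb once the Gateway cassette has been replaced. The plasmid is maintained in E. coli as a high-copy replicon under kanamycin selection. It was made by Gateway recombination, so the ORF would be expected to sit between attL sites left by the BP reaction, although no feature table is supplied to confirm the individual elements. M13 forward and reverse priming sites flank the insert and are used for sequence verification.

The vector itself provides no promoter for expressing the insert in a eukaryotic or bacterial host. Its role is as a shuttle from which the ORF can be moved by LR recombination into any compatible destination vector that provides the promoter, tags and host-specific elements. The depositor notes that ORFs in this collection were cloned open-ended, without a stop codon, which allows in-frame C-terminal fusions to tags or functional domains encoded by the destination vector, as well as N-terminal fusions.

The clone belongs to a larger collection of Drosophila ORFs assembled for automated screening of protein-DNA interactions at fly regulatory elements. The record does not describe the function of the CG4956 product or which destination vectors were used with it.
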