>Addgene plasmid #34536 | KHBD00430 | depositor partial sequence | sequence record 41103 | KHBD00430 sequence 906 bps
ATGCTTCGATTTCGAGTTTTATTAAGATCTACTTGCGGTTGGAGTAGAAGAATGTGTTTTCGAGCCGAGG
AAGGGTTTCATCGTCACTTTCAACTACATCGCATAAAAGTTATGGGCCTACTTCATCCGTTTTGTGCAAT
ATTTTTACTCTGTCTGATTGGATTGCTGTTTGTCTATGAATTATGCTACGTTTTGCCGCAAATAACTGAT
CCCCATGGTATATGGCACAAATTGTGTTGGTTTATGGGAATTTATACAGTCATCAATATATTGGGCAACT
GGTGGCTCGGCTGTATGACCAATACCTCAGTCGATAGCTTAGTTCTGGAAAGACAGTATCCTGTGGCAGG
TGAGGCTCACCTGTGGCACTACTGCTCCACATGCCAAAAGCTGGTGCCACCGAGGTCCTGGCACTGTAGT
TTGTGCAACATTTGCATTCTGAAGCGGGATCACCACTGCACCTTCTTTGCCAGTTGCATTGGCCATAAAA
ATCAGAGGTATTTCCTTGCCTTCTTGTTTCACCTGAGCTTTGGCAGCGGACAGGCGCTCGTCTACAATGG
CATTTTGAATTGGACAAACAAGGCCTTTTTGGTCGTCGATCCTTTGTTGCTAATGTTCCAGGATACAACC
CAAGATGCTGATTTCAAATGGAAGTACACAATCGCCAACCTTTTCAAACTGAATTTATTTCTTTTTGGCG
TCCCCCTCTTCATGTTCGTCTTTCAAATGATAATGGTATATCGGAATAGTACATGCTATAAGATGCTCGA
TCGCAGCTATGATGTTGGTTGGAGAAGAAATTTTGATATGGTCTTGGGAAAACGGCGCTTCTGGATTTTT
TTCTCTCCAACGATCTCAAGTCCTCTTCCTACCGATGGCACTCAGTGGTTCCAGAAGCAGACAGTG
