>Addgene plasmid #34536 | KHBD00430 | addgene partial sequence | sequence record 42331 | M13-Rev 5'-CAGGAAACAGCTATGACC-3'
TGATTTTATTTTGACTGATAGTGACCTGTTCGTTGCAACAAATTGATAAGCAATGCTTTCTTATAATGCC
AACTTTGTACAAGAAAGTTGGCAACACTGTCTGCTTCTGGAACCACTGAGTGCCATCGGTAGGAAGAGGA
CTTGAGATCGTTGGAGAGAAAAAAATCCAGAAGCGCCGTTTTCCCAAGACCATATCAAAATTTCTTCTCC
AACCAACATCATAGCTGCGATCGAGCATCTTATAGCATGTACTATTCCGATATACCATTATCATTTGAAA
GACGAACATGAAGAGGGGGACGCCAAAAAGAAATAAATTCAGTTTGAAAAGGTTGGCGATTGTGTACTTC
CATTTGAAATCAGCATCTTGGGTTGTATCCTGGAACATTAGCAACAAAGGATCGACGACCAAAAAGGCCT
TGTTTGTCCAATTCAAAATGCCATTGTAGACGAGCGCCTGTCCGCTGCCAAAGCTCAGGTGAAACAAGAA
GGCAAGGAAATACCTCTGATTTTTATGGCCAATGCAACTGGCAAAGAAGGTGCAGTGGTGATCCCGCTTC
AGAATGCAAATGTTGCACAAACTACAGTGCCAGGACCTCGGTGGCACCAGCTTTTGGCATGTGGAGCAGT
AGTGCCACAGGTGAGCCTCACCTGCCACAGGATACTGTCTTTCCAGAACTAAGCTATCGACTGAGGTATT
GGTCATACAGCCGAGCCACCAGTTGCCCAATATATTGATGACTGTATAAATTCCCATAAA
